Addgene plasmid #47346: pCDNA3-HA/Bmal L150E
Purpose: PcHA-Bmal backbone used for the above mutation. Ref.Genes & Dev 17:1921-1932 2003
Depositing lab: Joseph Takahashi. Depositing organization: University of Texas Southwestern Medical Center. Publication: Crystal structure of the heterodimeric CLOCK:BMAL1 transcriptional activator complex. Huang N, Chelliah Y, Shan Y, Taylor CA, Yoo SH, Partch C, Green CB, Zhang H, Takahashi JS. Science. 2012 Jul 13;337(6091):189-94. doi: 10.1126/science.1222804. Epub 2012 May 31. PubMed 22653727.
Backbone
  Vector backbone: pcDNA3.1
  Vector type: Mammalian Expression
Growth in bacteria
  Bacterial resistance: Ampicillin, 100 μg/mL
  Growth temperature: 37°C
  Growth strain: DH5alpha
  Copy number: Unknown
Gene/Insert
  Gene/Insert name: BMAL
  Species: M. musculus (mouse)
  Mutation: L150E
  Entrez Gene: Bmal1 (a.k.a. Arnt3, Arntl, BMAL1b, MOP3, bHLHe5, bmal1b')
  Promoter: CMV
  Tag / fusion protein: Ha (N terminal on insert)
  Cloning method: Restriction Enzyme; 5′ cloning site unknown (unknown if destroyed); 3′ cloning site unknown (unknown if destroyed)
  Sequencing primers: 5′ CMV-F
Terms and licenses: Academic/Nonprofit Terms; Industry Terms: Not Available to Industry
How to cite: pCDNA3-HA/Bmal L150E was a gift from Joseph Takahashi (Addgene plasmid # 47346 ; http://n2t.net/addgene:47346 ; RRID:Addgene_47346)
