[The description below was written by a language model from this plasmid's Addgene catalogue record.]
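Description:
pCDNA3-HA/Bmal L150E is a mammalian expression plasmid built on the pcDNA3.1 backbone that carries mouse Bmal1 (also known as Arntl or MOP3) with a single amino-acid substitution, leucine 150 to glutamate. The coding sequence is placed under the CMV promoter, a strong constitutive viral promoter widely used for transient expression in transfected mammalian cells, and the protein carries an N-terminal HA epitope tag that allows detection or immunoprecipitation with anti-HA antibodies. The plasmid is propagated in E. coli under ampicillin selection. The record lists the copy number as unknown and does not state a mammalian selection marker. No feature table is provided, so other backbone elements cannot be confirmed here. The insert was introduced by restriction cloning, but the sites used are not recorded.

According to the record, the mutation was made in a previously described HA-tagged Bmal1 expression construct that served as the parental backbone. BMAL1 is a bHLH-PAS transcription factor that heterodimerizes with CLOCK to form the core transcriptional activator of the mammalian circadian clock, and the plasmid is associated with a study reporting the crystal structure of the CLOCK:BMAL1 heterodimer. In that context, a point mutant replacing a hydrophobic residue with a charged one is most plausibly a structure-guided variant for testing the contribution of a particular residue to complex formation or transcriptional activity in cells. However, the record does not describe the mutant's specific phenotype or the assays in which it was used.
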