>Addgene plasmid #47346 | pCDNA3-HA/Bmal L150E | addgene partial sequence | sequence record 69251 | cmv-fwd
ACTAGAGAACCCACTGCTTACTGGCTTATCGAAATTAATACGACTCACTATAGGGAGACCCAAGCTTCGA
TCGTCGACATGTACCCATACGATGTTCCAGATTACGCTTCTAGAGGATCCGCGGACCAGAGAATGGACAT
TTCCTCAACCATCAGCGACTTCATGTCTCCGGGCCCCACCGACCTACTCTCCGGTTCCCTGGGCACCAGT
GGTGTGGACTGCAATCGCAAGAGGAAAGGCAGTGCCACTGACTACCAAGAAAGTATGGACACAGACAAAG
ATGACCCTCATGGAAGGTTAGAATATGCAGAACACCAAGGAAGGATCAAGAATGCAAGGGAGGCCCACAG
TCAGATTGAAAAGAGGCGTCGGGACAAAATGAACAGTTTCATTGATGAATTGGCTTCTTTGGTACCAACA
TGCAATGCAATGTCCAGGAAGTTAGATAAACTCACCGTGCTAAGGATGGCTGTTCAGCACATGAAAACTT
TGAGAGGTGCCACCAACCCATACACAGAAGCAAACTACAAGCCAACATTTCTATCAGATGACGAACTGAA
ACACGAGATTCTCAGGGCAGCAGATGGATTTTTGTTTGTCGTAGGATGTGACCGAGGGAAGATCCTCTTT
GTCTCCGAGTCTGTCTTCAAGATCCTCAATTATAGCCAGAATGACCTTATTGGCCAGAGCTTGTTTGACT
ACCTGCATCCAAAAGATATTGCCAAAGTTAAGGAACAGCTATCTTCCTCGGACACTGCGCCCCGGGAGCG
ACTCATTGATGCCAAGACTGGACTTCCGGTTAAAACGGATATAACCCCTGGGCCCTCCCGGCTATGCTCT
GGAGCCCGCCGCTCTTTCTTCTGTAGAATGAAGTGCAACAGGCCTTCAGTAAAGGTGGAAGATAAGGACT
TCGCCTCTACCTGTTCAAAGAAAAAAGCA
